>Addgene plasmid #183558 | pKDR-CBh.4 | addgene full sequence | sequence record 365454 | Addgene NGS Result
GTCGACGTACCCGTTACATAACTTACGGTAAATGGCCCGCCTGGCTGACCGCCCAACGACCCCCGCCCAT
TGACGTCAATAGTAACGCCAATAGGGACTTTCCATTGACGTCAATGGGTGGAGTATTTACGGTAAACTGC
CCACTTGGCAGTACATCAAGTGTATCATATGCCAAGTACGCCCCCTATTGACGTCAATGACGGTAAATGG
CCCGCCTGGCATTGTGCCCAGTACATGACCTTATGGGACTTTCCTACTTGGCAGTACATCTACGTATTAG
TCATCGCTATTACCATGGTCGAGGTGAGCCCCACGTTCTGCTTCACTCTCCCCATCTCCCCCCCCTCCCC
ACCCCCAATTTTGTATTTATTTATTTTTTAATTATTTTGTGCAGCGATGGGGGCGGGGGGGGGGGGGGGG
CGCGCGCCRGGSGGGGSGGGGSGGGGSGRGGGGSGGGGSGGGGSGRGGCGGRGAGGKGCGGCGGCAGCCA
ATCAGAGCGGCGCGCTCCGAAAGTTTCCTTTTATGGCGAGGCGGCGGCGGCGGCGGCCCTATAAAAAGCG
AAGCGCGCGGCGGGCGGGAGTCGCTGCGCGCTGCCTTCGCCCCGTGCCCCGCTCCGCCGCCGCCTCGCGC
CGCCCGCCCCGGCTCTGACTGACCGCGTTACTCCCACAGGTGAGCGGGCGGGACGGCCCTTCTCCTCCGG
GCTGTAATTAGCTGAGCAAGAGGTAAGGGTTTAAGGGATGGTTGGTTGGTGGGGTATTAATGTTTAATTA
CCTGGAGCACCTGCCTGAAATCACTTTTTTTCAGGTTGGACCGGTCGGCCGCAGCCCTATACTGGGCTGC
GGCCGCCACCATGGTGAGCAAGGGCGAGGAGCTGTTCACCGGGGTGGTGCCCATCCTGGTCGAGCTGGAC
GGCGACGTAAACGGCCACAAGTTCAGCGTCCGCGGCGAGGGCGAGGGCGATGCCACCAACGGCAAGCTGA
CCCTGAAGTTCATCTGCACCACCGGCAAGCTGCCCGTGCCCTGGCCCACCCTCGTGACCACCTTCGGCTA
CGGCGTGGCCTGCTTCAGCCGCTACCCCGACCACATGAAGCAGCACGACTTCTTCAAGTCCGCCATGCCC
GAAGGCTACGTCCAGGAGCGCACCATCTCTTTCAAGGACGACGGTACCTACAAGACCCGCGCCGAGGTGA
AGTTCGAGGGCGACACCCTGGTGAACCGCATCGAGCTGAAGGGCATCGACTTCAAGGAGGACGGCAACAT
CCTGGGGCACAAGCTGGAGTACAACTTCAACAGCCACTACGTCTATATCACGGCCGACAAGCAGAAGAAC
TGCATCAAGGCTAACTTCAAGATCCGCCACAACGTTGAGGACGGCAGCGTGCAGCTCGCCGACCACTACC
AGCAGAACACCCCCATCGGCGACGGCCCCGTGCTGCTGCCCGACAACCACTACCTGAGCCATCAGTCCAA
GCTGAGCAAAGACCCCAACGAGAAGCGCGATCACATGGTCCTGCTGGAGTTCGTGACCGCCGCCGGGATT
ACACATGGCATGGACGAGCTGTACAAGTAGCCTGCAGGGTCACCTAAATAATTCCGCCCCCCCCTCTCCC
TCCCCCCCCCCTAACGTTACTGGCCGAAGCCGCTTGGAATAAGGCCGGTGTGCGTTTGTCTATATGTTAT
TTTCCACCATATTGCCGTCTTTTGGCAATGTGAGGGCCCGGAAACCTGGCCCTGTCTTCTTGACGAGCAT
TCCTAGGGGTCTTTCCCCTCTCGCCAAAGGAATGCAAGGTCTGTTGAATGTCGTGAAGGAAGCAGTTCCT
CTGGAAGCTTCTTGAAGACAAACAACGTCTGTAGCGACCCTTTGCAGGCAGCGGAACCCCCCACCTGGCG
ACAGGTGCCTCTGCGGCCAAAAGCCACGTGTATAAGATACACCTGCAAAGGCGGCACAACCCCAGTGCCA
CGTTGTGAGTTGGATAGTTGTGGAAAGAGTCAAATGGCTCTCCTCAAGCGTATTCAACAAGGGGCTGAAG
GATGCCCAGAAGGTACCCCATTGTATGGGATCTGATCTGGGGCCTCGGTGCACATGCTTTACATGTGTTT
AGTCGAGGTTAAAAAAACGTCTAGGCCCCCCGAACCACGGGGACGTGGTTTTCCTTTGAAAAACACGATG
ATAATATGGCCACAACCATGGGCTGCACCGTGAGCGCCGAGGACAAGGCGGCGGCCGAGCGCGGCTCTGG
TTCCGGCACTAGTGTGAGTAAAGGAGAGGCCGTTATAAAAGAGTTCATGCGGTTCAAGGTACACATGGAG
GGATCAATGAACGGACACGAGTTCGAAATCGAAGGGGAAGGAGAGGGCAGGCCCTATGAGGGTACTCAGA
CCGCCAAACTCAAAGTGACAAAGGGAGGCCCTTTGCCTTTCTCTTGGGACATCTTGTCACCACAATTTAT
GTATGGCTCCCGAGCATTTATAAAACACCCAGCAGACATACCCGATTACTACAAGCAGTCTTTCCCAGAA
GGTTTTAAATGGGAAAGGGTCATGAACTTTGAGGATGGTGGTGCTGTGACGGTGACGCAGGATACTTCTT
TGGAGGACGGAACACTCATCTACAAGGTAAAGCTCAGGGGCACGAACTTCCCGCCGGACGGACCAGTCAT
GCAGAAAAAGACTATGGGATGGGAGGCTTCCACCGAACGGTTGTATCCCGAGGACGGTGTTTTGAAGGGA
GATATAAAAATGGCTCTTCGGCTGAAAGATGGAGGCAGATACTTGGCAGATTTTAAGACCACGTATAAGG
CAAAAAAACCAGTGCAAATGCCGGGAGCATATAACGTTGACCGCAAACTGGACATCACCTCACATAACGA
GGATTATACAGTAGTAGAACAGTACGAAAGAAGCGAAGGGAGGCACAGCACCGGGGGTATGGATGAGCTG
TATAAGTGATAGGCATGCTGTTTGAATGAGGCTTCAGTACTTTACAGAATCGTTGCCTGCACATCTTGGA
AACACTTGCTGGGATTACTTCGACTTCTTAACCCAACAGAAGGCTCGAGAAGGTATATTGCTGTTGACAG
TGAGCGCACTCTTTCTAGGAGGTTGTGATAGTGAAGCCACAGATGTATCACAACCTCCTAGAAAGAGTAT
GCCTACTGCCTCGGACTTCAAGGGGCTAGAATTCGAGCAATTATCTTGTTTACTAAAACTGAATACCTTG
CTATCTCTTTGATACATTTTTACAAAGCTGAATTAAAATGGTATAAATTAAATCACTTTTTTCAATTGAC
GCGTGATCTAATTCTACCGGGTAGGGGAGGCGCTTTTCCCAAGGCAGTCTGGAGCATGGCCGCACTCCTC
AGGTGCAGGCTGCCTATCAGAAGGTGGTGGCTGGTGTGGCCAATGCCCTGGCTCACAAATACCACTGAGA
TCTTTTTCCCTCTGCCAAAAATTATGGGGACATCATGAAGCCCCTTGAGCATCTGACTTCTGGCTAATAA
AGGAAATTTATTTTCATTGCAATAGTGTGTTGGAATTTTTTGTGTCTCTCACTCGGAAGGACATATGGGA
GGGCAAATCATTTAAAACATCAGAATGAGTATTTGGTTTAGAGTTTGGCAACATATGCCCATATGCTGGC
TGCCATGAACAAAGGTTGGCTATAAAGAGGTCATCAGTATATGAAACAGCCCCCTGCTGTCCATTCCTTA
TTCCATAGAAAAGCCTTGACTTGAGGTTAGATTTTTTTTATATTTTGTTTTGTGTTATTTTTTTCTTTAA
CATCCCTAAAATTTTCCTTACATGTTTTACTAGCCAGATTTTTCCTCCTCTCCTGACTACTCCCAGTCAT
AGCTGTCCCTCTTCTCTTATGGAGATCCCTCGACCTGCAGCCCAAGCTTGGCGTAATCATGGTCATAGCT
GTTTCCTGTGTGAAATTGTTATCCGCTCACAATTCCACACAACATACGAGCCGGAAGCATAAAGTGTAAA
GCCTGGGGTGCCTAATGAGTGAGCTAACTCACATTAATTGCGTTGCGCTCACTGCCCGCTTTCCAGTCGG
GAAACCTGTCGTGCCAGCGGATCCGCATCTCAATTAGTCAGCAACCATAGTCCCGCCCCTAACTCCGCCC
ATCCCGCCCCTAACTCCGCCCAGTTCCGCCCATTCTCCGCCCCATGGCTGACTAATTTTTTTTATTTATG
CAGAGGCCGAGGCCGCCTCGGCCTCTGAGCTATTCCAGAAGTAGTGAGGAGGCTTTTTTGGAGGCCTAGG
CTTTTGCAAAAAGCTAACTTGTTTATTGCAGCTTATAATGGTTACAAATAAAGCAATAGCATCACAAATT
TCACAAATAAAGCATTTTTTTCACTGCATTCTAGTTGTGGTTTGTCCAAACTCATCAATGTATCTTATCA
TGTCTGGATCCGCTGCATTAATGAATCGGCCAACGCGCGGGGAGAGGCGGTTTGCGTATTGGGCGCTCTT
CCGCTTCCTCGCTCACTGACTCGCTGCGCTCGGTCGTTCGGCTGCGGCGAGCGGTATCAGCTCACTCAAA
GGCGGTAATACGGTTATCCACAGAATCAGGGGATAACGCAGGAAAGAACATGTGAGCAAAAGGCCAGCAA
AAGGCCAGGAACCGTAAAAAGGCCGCGTTGCTGGCGTTTTTCCATAGGCTCCGCCCCCCTGACGAGCATC
ACAAAAATCGACGCTCAAGTCAGAGGTGGCGAAACCCGACAGGACTATAAAGATACCAGGCGTTTCCCCC
TGGAAGCTCCCTCGTGCGCTCTCCTGTTCCGACCCTGCCGCTTACCGGATACCTGTCCGCCTTTCTCCCT
TCGGGAAGCGTGGCGCTTTCTCATAGCTCACGCTGTAGGTATCTCAGTTCGGTGTAGGTCGTTCGCTCCA
AGCTGGGCTGTGTGCACGAACCCCCCGTTCAGCCCGACCGCTGCGCCTTATCCGGTAACTATCGTCTTGA
GTCCAACCCGGTAAGACACGACTTATCGCCACTGGCAGCAGCCACTGGTAACAGGATTAGCAGAGCGAGG
TATGTAGGCGGTGCTACAGAGTTCTTGAAGTGGTGGCCTAACTACGGCTACACTAGAAGAACAGTATTTG
GTATCTGCGCTCTGCTGAAGCCAGTTACCTTCGGAAAAAGAGTTGGTAGCTCTTGATCCGGCAAACAAAC
CACCGCTGGTAGCGGTGGTTTTTTTGTTTGCAAGCAGCAGATTACGCGCAGAAAAAAAGGATCTCAAGAA
GATCCTTTGATCTTTTCTACGGGGTCTGACGCTCAGTGGAACGAAAACTCACGTTAAGGGATTTTGGTCA
TGAGATTATCAAAAAGGATCTTCACCTAGATCCTTTTAAATTAAAAATGAAGTTTTAAATCAATCTAAAG
TATATATGAGTAAACTTGGTCTGACAGTTACCAATGCTTAATCAGTGAGGCACCTATCTCAGCGATCTGT
CTATTTCGTTCATCCATAGTTGCCTGACTCCCCGTCGTGTAGATAACTACGATACGGGAGGGCTTACCAT
CTGGCCCCAGTGCTGCAATGATACCGCGAGACCCACGCTCACCGGCTCCAGATTTATCAGCAATAAACCA
GCCAGCCGGAAGGGCCGAGCGCAGAAGTGGTCCTGCAACTTTATCCGCCTCCATCCAGTCTATTAATTGT
TGCCGGGAAGCTAGAGTAAGTAGTTCGCCAGTTAATAGTTTGCGCAACGTTGTTGCCATTGCTACAGGCA
TCGTGGTGTCACGCTCGTCGTTTGGTATGGCTTCATTCAGCTCCGGTTCCCAACGATCAAGGCGAGTTAC
ATGATCCCCCATGTTGTGCAAAAAAGCGGTTAGCTCCTTCGGTCCTCCGATCGTTGTCAGAAGTAAGTTG
GCCGCAGTGTTATCACTCATGGTTATGGCAGCACTGCATAATTCTCTTACTGTCATGCCATCCGTAAGAT
GCTTTTCTGTGACTGGTGAGTACTCAACCAAGTCATTCTGAGAATAGTGTATGCGGCGACCGAGTTGCTC
TTGCCCGGCGTCAATACGGGATAATACCGCGCCACATAGCAGAACTTTAAAAGTGCTCATCATTGGAAAA
CGTTCTTCGGGGCGAAAACTCTCAAGGATCTTACCGCTGTTGAGATCCAGTTCGATGTAACCCACTCGTG
CACCCAACTGATCTTCAGCATCTTTTACTTTCACCAGCGTTTCTGGGTGAGCAAAAACAGGAAGGCAAAA
TGCCGCAAAAAAGGGAATAAGGGCGACACGGAAATGTTGAATACTCATACTCTTCCTTTTTCAATATTAT
TGAAGCATTTATCAGGGTTATTGTCTCATGAGCGGATACATATTTGAATGTATTTAGAAAAATAAACAAA
TAGGGGTTCCGCGCACATTTCCCCGAAAAGTGCCACCTG
Features (pLannotate 1.2.2; 21 found; start..end, strand, type, name):
     12..297     +  enhancer       CMV enhancer: human cytomegalovirus immediate early enhancer; contains an 18-bp deletion relative to the standard CMV enhancer
    299..576     +  promoter       chicken β-actin promoter: No description available
    577..804     +  intron         hybrid intron: hybrid between chicken β-actin (CBA) and minute virus of mice (MMV) introns (Gray et al., 2011)
    851..1567    +  CDS            mClover3: mClover3 is a basic (constitutively fluorescent) green/yellow fluorescent protein published in 2016, derived from Aequorea victoria. It is reported to be a rapidly-maturing monomer with high acid sensitivity.
   1712..2174    +  misc_feature   IRES: internal ribosome entry site (IRES) of the encephalomyocarditis virus (EMCV)
   2254..2946    +  CDS            mScarlet-I: mScarlet-I is a basic (constitutively fluorescent) red fluorescent protein published in 2016, derived from synthetic construct. It is reported to be a rapidly-maturing monomer with moderate acid sensitivity.
   3153..3279    +  ncRNA          3' miR-30a: sequence downstream of the 71-nt precursor of the human miR-30a microRNA (Zeng et al., 2002) miRNA
   3309..3348    +  promoter       PGK promoter (fragment): mouse phosphoglycerate kinase 1 promoter
   3354..3425    +  CDS            HBB (fragment): HBB_PONPY - Experimental evidence at transcript level: Swiss-Prot protein existence level 2. Involved in oxygen transport from the lung to the various peripheral tissues. From Pongo pygmaeus (Bornean orangutan).
   3496..3551    +  polyA_signal   β-globin poly(A) signal: rabbit β-globin polyadenylation signal (Gil and Proudfoot, 1987)
   3936..3952    -  protein_bind   lac operator: The lac repressor binds to the lac operator to inhibit transcription in E. coli. This inhibition can be relieved by adding lactose or isopropyl-β-D-thiogalactopyranoside (IPTG). lac repressor encoded by lacI
   3960..3990    -  promoter       lac promoter: promoter for the E. coli lac operon
   4005..4026    -  protein_bind   CAP binding site: CAP binding activates transcription in the presence of cAMP. E. coli catabolite activator protein
   4039..4078    -  CDS            lacI (fragment): lac repressor; lacI; The lac repressor binds to the lac operator to inhibit transcription in E. coli. This inhibition can be relieved by adding lactose or isopropyl-β-D-thiogalactopyranoside (IPTG).
   4085..4107    +  promoter       SV40 promoter (fragment): SV40 enhancer and early promoter
   4131..4266    +  rep_origin     SV40 ori: SV40 origin of replication
   4286..4420    +  polyA_signal   SV40 poly(A) signal: SV40 polyadenylation signal
   4422..4476    -  CDS            lacI (fragment): lac repressor; lacI; The lac repressor binds to the lac operator to inhibit transcription in E. coli. This inhibition can be relieved by adding lactose or isopropyl-β-D-thiogalactopyranoside (IPTG).
   4659..5247    -  rep_origin     ori: high-copy-number ColE1/pMB1/pBR322/pUC origin of replication
   5418..6278    -  CDS            AmpR: β-lactamase; bla; confers resistance to ampicillin, carbenicillin, and related antibiotics
   6279..6383    -  promoter       AmpR promoter: bla
