[The description below was written by a language model from this plasmid's Addgene catalogue record and pLannotate feature annotations shown in this document.]
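Description:
pKDR-CBh.4 is a 6.4 kb mammalian expression plasmid built on the pKDR backbone and belongs to a series designed to titrate the amount of an expressed protein down toward endogenous levels. It is propagated in E. coli as a high-copy plasmid through a ColE1/pUC-type origin and selected with ampicillin via the β-lactamase gene and its native promoter. Remnants of lac regulatory elements and short lacI fragments are backbone carry-over. An SV40 origin is also present, which would permit episomal replication in cells expressing large T antigen.

The payload is a single transcription unit driven by the CBh promoter, annotated here as its component parts: a CMV enhancer, the chicken β-actin promoter and a hybrid CBA/MVM intron. The catalogued insert, Attenuator Sequence 4, is not annotated separately. The associated work uses 5' UTR secondary structures to tune translation, so it probably sits in the short gap between the intron and the first coding sequence, though the record does not give its position. Downstream lie mClover3, an EMCV IRES and mScarlet-I, followed by miR-30a 3' flanking sequence and a rabbit β-globin polyadenylation signal. In this layout, cap-dependent translation of the green reporter should be reduced by the attenuator, while IRES-driven mScarlet-I would provide a reference from the same mRNA. The miR-30a context fits the single-transcript knockdown-replacement strategy, in which an embedded shRNA silences the endogenous gene, but only the 3' flank is annotated and no hairpin or target is recorded. The plasmid appears to serve as a calibration reporter for one attenuation step of the CBh series.
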