Addgene plasmid #183558: pKDR-CBh.4
Purpose: One in a series of plasmids to titrate levels of expressed protein to levels of endogenous protein (attenuated CBh promoter, Fig 3)
Depositing lab: Erik Dent. Depositing organization: University of Wisconsin, Madison. Publication: A Single Transcript Knockdown-Replacement Strategy Employing 5' UTR Secondary Structures to Precisely Titrate Rescue Protein Translation. Millette MM, Holland ED, Tenpas TJ, Dent EW. Front Genome Ed. 2022 Mar 28;4:803375. doi: 10.3389/fgeed.2022.803375. eCollection 2022. PubMed 35419562.
Backbone
  Vector backbone: pKDR
  Vector type: Mammalian Expression
Growth in bacteria
  Bacterial resistance: Ampicillin, 100 μg/mL
  Growth temperature: 37°C
  Growth strain: DH5alpha
  Copy number: High Copy
Gene/Insert
  Gene/Insert name: Attenuator Sequence 4
  Species: Other
  Promoter: CBh
  Cloning method: Gibson Cloning
Terms and licenses: Academic/Nonprofit Terms; Industry Terms: Not Available to Industry
How to cite: pKDR-CBh.4 was a gift from Erik Dent (Addgene plasmid # 183558 ; http://n2t.net/addgene:183558 ; RRID:Addgene_183558)
